>Addgene plasmid #226191 | pAAV Syn Barcode18 | addgene full sequence | sequence record 447872 | Addgene NGS Result
CTGCATTAATGAATCGGCCAACGCGCGGGGAGAGGCGGTTTGCGTATTGGGCGCTCTTCCGCTTCCTCGC
TCACTGACTCGCTGCGCTCGGTCGTTCGGCTGCGGCGAGCGGTATCAGCTCACTCAAAGGCGGTAATACG
GTTATCCACAGAATCAGGGGATAACGCAGGAAAGAACATGTGAGCAAAAGGCCAGCAAAAGGCCAGGAAC
CGTAAAAAGGCCGCGTTGCTGGCGTTTTTCCATAGGCTCCGCCCCCCTGACGAGCATCACAAAAATCGAC
GCTCAAGTCAGAGGTGGCGAAACCCGACAGGACTATAAAGATACCAGGCGTTTCCCCCTGGAAGCTCCCT
CGTGCGCTCTCCTGTTCCGACCCTGCCGCTTACCGGATACCTGTCCGCCTTTCTCCCTTCGGGAAGCGTG
GCGCTTTCTCATAGCTCACGCTGTAGGTATCTCAGTTCGGTGTAGGTCGTTCGCTCCAAGCTGGGCTGTG
TGCACGAACCCCCCGTTCAGCCCGACCGCTGCGCCTTATCCGGTAACTATCGTCTTGAGTCCAACCCGGT
AAGACACGACTTATCGCCACTGGCAGCAGCCACTGGTAACAGGATTAGCAGAGCGAGGTATGTAGGCGGT
GCTACAGAGTTCTTGAAGTGGTGGCCTAACTACGGCTACACTAGAAGAACAGTATTTGGTATCTGCGCTC
TGCTGAAGCCAGTTACCTTCGGAAAAAGAGTTGGTAGCTCTTGATCCGGCAAACAAACCACCGCTGGTAG
CGGTGGTTTTTTTGTTTGCAAGCAGCAGATTACGCGCAGAAAAAAAGGATCTCAAGAAGATCCTTTGATC
TTTTCTACGGGGTCTGACGCTCAGTGGAACGAAAACTCACGTTAAGGGATTTTGGTCATGAGATTATCAA
AAAGGATCTTCACCTAGATCCTTTTAAATTAAAAATGAAGTTTTAAATCAATCTAAAGTATATATGAGTA
AACTTGGTCTGACAGTTACCAATGCTTAATCAGTGAGGCACCTATCTCAGCGATCTGTCTATTTCGTTCA
TCCATAGTTGCCTGACTCCCCGTCGTGTAGATAACTACGATACGGGAGGGCTTACCATCTGGCCCCAGTG
CTGCAATGATACCGCGAGACCCACGCTCACCGGCTCCAGATTTATCAGCAATAAACCAGCCAGCCGGAAG
GGCCGAGCGCAGAAGTGGTCCTGCAACTTTATCCGCCTCCATCCAGTCTATTAATTGTTGCCGGGAAGCT
AGAGTAAGTAGTTCGCCAGTTAATAGTTTGCGCAACGTTGTTGCCATTGCTACAGGCATCGTGGTGTCAC
GCTCGTCGTTTGGTATGGCTTCATTCAGCTCCGGTTCCCAACGATCAAGGCGAGTTACATGATCCCCCAT
GTTGTGCAAAAAAGCGGTTAGCTCCTTCGGTCCTCCGATCGTTGTCAGAAGTAAGTTGGCCGCAGTGTTA
TCACTCATGGTTATGGCAGCACTGCATAATTCTCTTACTGTCATGCCATCCGTAAGATGCTTTTCTGTGA
CTGGTGAGTACTCAACCAAGTCATTCTGAGAATAGTGTATGCGGCGACCGAGTTGCTCTTGCCCGGCGTC
AATACGGGATAATACCGCGCCACATAGCAGAACTTTAAAAGTGCTCATCATTGGAAAACGTTCTTCGGGG
CGAAAACTCTCAAGGATCTTACCGCTGTTGAGATCCAGTTCGATGTAACCCACTCGTGCACCCAACTGAT
CTTCAGCATCTTTTACTTTCACCAGCGTTTCTGGGTGAGCAAAAACAGGAAGGCAAAATGCCGCAAAAAA
GGGAATAAGGGCGACACGGAAATGTTGAATACTCATACTCTTCCTTTTTCAATATTATTGAAGCATTTAT
CAGGGTTATTGTCTCATGAGCGGATACATATTTGAATGTATTTAGAAAAATAAACAAATAGGGGTTCCGC
GCACATTTCCCCGAAAAGTGCCACCTAAATTGTAAGCGTTAATATTTTGTTAAAATTCGCGTTAAATTTT
TGTTAAATCAGCTCATTTTTTAACCAATAGGCCGAAATCGGCAAAATCCCTTATAAATCAAAAGAATAGA
CCGAGATAGGGT
[37 nt withheld, positions 2113-2149]
AAAGAACGTGGACTCCAACGTCAAAGG
[49 nt withheld, positions 2177-2225]
T
[91 nt withheld, positions 2227-2317]
G
[124 nt withheld, positions 2319-2442]
CCCATTCGCCATTCAGGCTGCGCAACTGTTGGGAAGGGCGATCGGTGCGGGCCTCTTCGCTATTACGCCA
GCTGCGCGCTCGCTCGCTCACTGAGGCCGCCCGGGCAAAGCCCGGGCGTCGGGCGACCTTTGGTCGCCCG
GCCTCAGTGAGCGAGCGAGCGCGCAGAGAGGGAGTGGCCAACTCCATCACTAGGGGTTCCTTGTAGTTAA
TGATTAACCCGCCATGCTACTTATCTACGTAGCCATGCTCTAGGAAGATCCGAGCTCCAGTGTGCTGGAA
TTCGCCCTTTTCAGTATTTAAATTGACGACCGACCCCGACCCACTGGACAAGCACCCAACCCCCATTCCC
CAAATTGCGCATCCCCTATCAGAGAGGGGGAGGGGAAACAGGATGCGGCGAGGCGCGTGCGCACTGCCAG
CTTCAGCACCGCGGACAGTGCCTTCGCCCCCGCCTGGCGGCGCGCGCCACCGCCGCCTCAGCACTGAAGG
CGCGCTGACGTCACTCGCCGGTCCCCCGCAAACTCCCCTTCCCGGCCACCTTGGTCGCGTCCGCGCCGCC
GCCGGCCCAGCCGGACCGCACCACGCGAGGCGCGAGATAGGGGGGCACGGGCGCGACCATCTGCGCTGCG
GCGCCGGCGACTCAGCGCTGCCTCAGTCTGCGGTGGGCAGCGGAGGAGTCGTGTCGTGCCTGAGAGCGCA
GCTGTGCTCCTGGGCACCGCGCAGTCCGCCCCCGCGGCTCCTGGCCAGACCACCCCTAGGACCCCCTGCC
CCAAGTCGCAGCCGTTGGATCAGGTAAGTATCAAGGTTACAAGACAGGTTTAAGGAGACCAATAGAAACT
GGGCTTGTCGAGACAGAGAAGACTCTTGCGTTTCTGATAGGCACCTATTGGTCTTACTGACATCCACTTT
GCCTTTCTCTCCACAGGTGATGATATCACTAGTGCCACCATGACGCTCTTAGCTCTTACAGTTTGCCTAG
GGGACTTATATTCATCGGGAACTATCTGCTTGTCGTTGTACATGCACAGTCAAAATGAAAACTCCTTGCT
GGACTTACAGCGACCTTCTCGTCCACCATATCCCTTTTCTAATAAAGCAGGTTAATAATAAGCTAGCAAG
CTTAATCAACCTCTGGATTACAAAATTTGTGAAAGATTGACTGGTATTCTTAACTATGTTGCTCCTTTTA
CGCTATGTGGATACGCTGCTTTAATGCCTTTGTATCATGCTATTGCTTCCCGTATGGCTTTCATTTTCTC
CTCCTTGTATAAATCCTGGTTGCTGTCTCTTTATGAGGAGTTGTGGCCCGTTGTCAGGCAACGTGGCGTG
GTGTGCACTGTGTTTGCTGACGCAACCCCCACTGGTTGGGGCATTGCCACCACCTGTCAGCTCCTTTCCG
GGACTTTCGCTTTCCCCCTCCCTATTGCCACGGCGGAACTCATCGCCGCCTGCCTTGCCCGCTGCTGGAC
AGGGGCTCGGCTGTTGGGCACTGACAATTCCGTGGTGTTGTCGGGGAAATCATCGTCCTTTCCTTGGCTG
CTCGCCTGTGTTGCCACCTGGATTCTGCGCGGGACGTCCTTCTGCTACGTCCCTTCGGCCCTCAATCCAG
CGGACCTTCCTTCCCGCGGCCTGCTGCCGGCTCTGCGGCCTCTTCCGCGTCTTCGCCTTCGCCCTCAGAC
GAGTCGGATCTCCCTTTGGGCCGCCTCCCCGCGCGGCCGCTTCGAGCAGACATGATAAGATACATTGATG
AGTTTGGACAAACCACAACTAGAATGCAGTGAAAAAAATGCTTTATTTGTGAAATTTGTGATGCTATTGC
TTTATTTGTAACCATTATAAGCTGCAATAAACAAGTTAACAACAACAATTGCATTCATTTTATGTTTCAG
GTTCAGGGGGAGATGTGGGAGGTTTTTTAAAGCAAGTAAAACCTCTACAAATGTGGTAAAATCGATAAGG
ATCTTCCTAGAGCATGGCTACGTAGATAAGTAGCATGGCGGGTTAATCATTAACTACAAGGAACCCCTAG
TGATGGAGTTGGCCACTCCCTCTCTGCGCGCTCGCTCGCTCACTGAGGCCGGGCGACCAAAGGTCGCCCG
ACGCCCGGGCTTTGCCCGGGCGGCCTCAGTGAGCGAGCGAGCGCGCAG
Features (pLannotate 1.2.2; 13 found; start..end, strand, type, name):
    237..825     -  rep_origin     ori: high-copy-number ColE1/pMB1/pBR322/pUC origin of replication
    996..1856    -  CDS            AmpR: β-lactamase; bla; confers resistance to ampicillin, carbenicillin, and related antibiotics
   1857..1961    -  promoter       AmpR promoter: bla
   2014..2442    -  rep_origin     f1 ori (sequence partly withheld): f1 bacteriophage origin of replication; arrow indicates direction of (+) strand synthesis
   2447..2516    -  CDS            lacZα (fragment): LacZα fragment of β-galactosidase; lacZ fragment
   2511..2643    -  repeat_region  AAV2 ITR (fragment): inverted terminal repeat of adeno-associated virus serotype 2 inverted
   2746..3143    +  promoter       hSyn promoter (fragment): human synapsin I promoter; confers neuron-specific expression (Kügler et al., 2003)
   3236..3368    +  intron         chimeric intron: chimera between introns from human β-globin and immunoglobulin heavy chain genes
   3566..4154    +  misc_feature   WPRE: woodchuck hepatitis virus posttranscriptional regulatory element
   4178..4299    -  polyA_signal   SV40 poly(A) signal: SV40 polyadenylation signal
   4322..4390    -  CDS            large T antigen (fragment): large T antigen from SV40 (simian virus 40)
   4461..4       +  repeat_region  AAV2 ITR (across the origin): inverted terminal repeat of adeno-associated virus serotype 2 inverted
   4588..54      -  CDS            lacI (fragment) (across the origin): lac repressor; lacI; The lac repressor binds to the lac operator to inhibit transcription in E. coli. This inhibition can be relieved by adding lactose or isopropyl-β-D-thiogalactopyranoside (IPTG).
