[The description below was written by a language model from this plasmid's Addgene catalogue record and pLannotate feature annotations shown in this document.]
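Description:
pAAV Syn Barcode18 is an adeno-associated virus transfer plasmid built on a pAAV backbone, intended for packaging a neuron-targeted, barcode-bearing expression cassette into recombinant AAV. It is maintained in E. coli through a high-copy ColE1/pUC-type origin and selected with ampicillin via the β-lactamase gene and its native promoter. An f1 phage origin is also present. The short lacZα, lacI and SV40 large T antigen matches in the annotation are fragments, most likely backbone or polyadenylation-region remnants rather than functional genes. The recorded propagation strain is a recombination-deficient "stable" strain, a common choice for preserving the repeat-rich ITRs.

Between the two AAV2 inverted terminal repeats, which provide the cis signals for genome replication and encapsidation, the cassette starts with a human synapsin I promoter (annotated as a fragment) that restricts expression to neurons, followed by a chimeric β-globin/immunoglobulin intron that promotes splicing and transcript accumulation. The unannotated interval between the intron and the WPRE is roughly the right size and position for the synthetic insert, although the feature table does not label it. The depositor notes that the sequence entered in the gRNA/shRNA field is in fact the barcode, so it is not a guide or hairpin. The WPRE and an SV40 polyadenylation signal then stabilise and terminate the transcript. No fluorescent reporter or other annotated protein-coding payload is detected, so the output appears to be a barcode-containing RNA. The stated purpose is expression mapping. The name suggests it is one member of a numbered barcode series, plausibly allowing transduced neurons to be identified by detecting barcode transcripts, though the record does not describe the readout method.
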