Addgene plasmid #226191: pAAV Syn Barcode18
Purpose: Expression mapping
Depositing lab: Scott Sternson. Depositing organization: University of California, San Diego (UCSD).
Backbone
  Vector backbone: pAAV
  Vector type: AAV
Growth in bacteria
  Bacterial resistance: Ampicillin, 100 μg/mL
  Growth temperature: 37°C
  Growth strain: NEB Stable
  Copy number: High Copy
Gene/Insert
  Gene/Insert name: Syn Barcode18
  gRNA/shRNA sequence: ATGACGCTCTTAGCTCTTACAGTTTGCCTAGGGGACTTATATTCATCGGGAACTATCTGCTTGTCGTTGTACATGCACAGTCAAAATGAAAACTCCTTGCTGGACTTACAGCGACCTTCTCGTCCACCATATCCCTTTTCTAATAAAGCAGGTTAATAATAA
  Species: Synthetic
  Cloning method: Restriction Enzyme; 5′ cloning site Unknown (unknown if destroyed)
Terms and licenses: Academic/Nonprofit Terms; Industry Terms: Not Available to Industry
Depositor comments: Barcode sequence listed in "gRNA sequence" field.
How to cite: pAAV Syn Barcode18 was a gift from Scott Sternson (Addgene plasmid # 226191 ; http://n2t.net/addgene:226191 ; RRID:Addgene_226191)
